Addgene plasmid #91512: pHH0103_MYO15B-1/1
Purpose: Protein expression and purification of human SH3 domain construct MYO15B-1/1
Depositing lab: Sachdev Sidhu. Depositing organization: University of Toronto. Publication: Comprehensive Analysis of the Human SH3 Domain Family Reveals a Wide Variety of Non-canonical Specificities. Teyra J, Huang H, Jain S, Guan X, Dong A, Liu Y, Tempel W, Min J, Tong Y, Kim PM, Bader GD, Sidhu SS. Structure. 2017 Oct 3;25(10):1598-1610.e3. doi: 10.1016/j.str.2017.07.017. Epub 2017 Sep 7. PubMed 28890361.
Backbone
  Vector backbone: pHH0103
  Vector type: Bacterial Expression
Growth in bacteria
  Bacterial resistance: Ampicillin, 100 μg/mL
  Growth temperature: 37°C
  Growth strain: DH5alpha
  Copy number: Low Copy
Gene/Insert
  Gene/Insert name: MYO15B-1/1
  Species: H. sapiens (human)
  Insert size (bp): 227
  Entrez Gene: MYO15B (a.k.a. MYO15BP)
  Cloning method: Restriction Enzyme; 5′ cloning site Sfi1 (unknown if destroyed); 3′ cloning site Not1 (unknown if destroyed)
Terms and licenses: Academic/Nonprofit Terms; Industry Terms: Not Available to Industry
How to cite: pHH0103_MYO15B-1/1 was a gift from Sachdev Sidhu (Addgene plasmid # 91512 ; http://n2t.net/addgene:91512 ; RRID:Addgene_91512)
