[The description below was written by a language model from this plasmid's Addgene catalogue record and pLannotate feature annotations shown in this document.]
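Description:
pHH0103_MYO15B-1/1 is a bacterial expression plasmid (about 6.9 kb) built on the pHH0103 backbone for producing and purifying a human SH3 domain from MYO15B in E. coli. It is one of a collection of constructs used for a family-wide analysis of human SH3 domain binding specificities. The plasmid replicates from a ColE1/pBR322-type origin with the bom region. The catalogue lists it as low copy, although only fragments of rop are annotated, split around an inserted f1 phage origin. Selection is by ampicillin through the β-lactamase gene and its native promoter.

The expression cassette is driven by the tac promoter with a downstream lac operator. The plasmid also carries lacI under the lacIq promoter, so transcription is repressed until induction with IPTG. The annotated open reading frame begins with a 6xHis tag, followed by Schistosoma japonicum glutathione S-transferase and then the MYO15B fragment. The insert is recorded as 227 bp, cloned between SfiI and NotI sites, and 177 nt of it is annotated as matching MYO15B. This arrangement gives an N-terminal His-GST fusion that can be captured by either metal-affinity or glutathione chromatography. An fd phage terminator follows the insert.

Downstream of the terminator lie two fragments of M13 gene III. Together with the f1 origin, these suggest that the backbone derives from a phagemid-type display vector, although the record does not state this and describes no display use for this construct. Short remnants of the tet promoter and the tetracycline resistance gene are also annotated, probably pBR322 leftovers and unlikely to be functional markers.
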