Features (pLannotate 1.2.2; 21 found; start..end, strand, type, name):
     61..138     +  promoter       lacIq promoter: lacI (mutant); In the lacIq allele, a single base change in the promoter boosts expression of the lacI gene about 10-fold.
    139..1221    +  CDS            lacI: lac repressor; lacI; The lac repressor binds to the lac operator to inhibit transcription in E. coli. This inhibition can be relieved by adding lactose or isopropyl-β-D-thiogalactopyranoside (IPTG).
   1234..1255    +  protein_bind   CAP binding site: CAP binding activates transcription in the presence of cAMP. E. coli catabolite activator protein
   1274..1291    +  promoter       tet promoter (fragment): E. coli promoter for tetracycline efflux protein gene
   1464..1492    +  promoter       tac promoter: strong E. coli promoter; hybrid between the trp and lac UV5 promoters
   1500..1516    +  protein_bind   lac operator: The lac repressor binds to the lac operator to inhibit transcription in E. coli. This inhibition can be relieved by adding lactose or isopropyl-β-D-thiogalactopyranoside (IPTG). lac repressor encoded by lacI
   1601..1618    +  CDS            6xHis: 6xHis affinity tag
   1634..2287    +  CDS            GST26_SCHJA: Experimental evidence at protein level: Swiss-Prot protein existence level 1. GST isoenzymes appear to play a central role in the parasite detoxification system. Other functions are also suspected including a role in increasing the solubility of haematin in the parasite gut. From Schistosoma japonicum (Blood fluke).
   2387..2563    +  CDS            MYO15B (fragment): MY15B_HUMAN - Also known as KIAA1783, MYO15BP. Experimental evidence at protein level: Swiss-Prot protein existence level 1. Unknown, due to the absence of a functional motor domain. From Homo sapiens (Human).
   2576..2623    +  terminator     fd terminator (sequence withheld): central terminator from bacteriophage fd (Otsuka and Kunisawa, 1982)
   2628..2840    +  CDS            M13 gene III (fragment) (sequence partly withheld): pIII; III; minor coat protein
   2855..3325    +  CDS            M13 gene III (fragment) (sequence partly withheld): pIII; III; minor coat protein
   3347..3417    +  CDS            TcR (fragment): tetracycline efflux protein; tet; confers resistance to tetracycline
   3659..4039    -  CDS            YPB1_ECOLX: Protein predicted: Swiss-Prot protein existence level 4. From Escherichia coli.
   4056..4207    +  CDS            rop (fragment): Rop protein, which maintains plasmids at low copy number; rop
   4243..4671    -  rep_origin     f1 ori (sequence partly withheld): f1 bacteriophage origin of replication; arrow indicates direction of (+) strand synthesis
   4680..4719    +  CDS            rop (fragment): Rop protein, which maintains plasmids at low copy number; rop
   4821..4961    +  misc_feature   bom: basis of mobility region from pBR322
   5147..5734    -  rep_origin     ori: high-copy-number ColE1/pMB1/pBR322/pUC origin of replication
   5905..6765    -  CDS            AmpR: β-lactamase; bla; confers resistance to ampicillin, carbenicillin, and related antibiotics
   6766..6870    -  promoter       AmpR promoter: bla
>Addgene plasmid #91512 | pHH0103_MYO15B-1/1 | addgene full sequence | sequence record 192413 | Addgene NGS Result
CATGACATTAACCTATAAAAATAGGCGTATCACGAGGCCCTTTCGTCTTCAAGAATTCCCGACACCATCG
AATGGTGCAAAACCTTTCGCGGTATGGCATGATAGCGCCCGGAAGAGAGTCAATTCAGGGTGGTGAATGT
GAAACCAGTAACGTTATACGATGTCGCAGAGTATGCCGGTGTCTCTTATCAGACCGTTTCCCGCGTGGTG
AACCAGGCCAGCCACGTTTCTGCGAAAACGCGGGAAAAAGTGGAAGCGGCGATGGCGGAGCTGAATTACA
TTCCCAACCGCGTGGCACAACAACTGGCGGGCAAACAGTCGTTGCTGATTGGCGTTGCCACCTCCAGTCT
GGCCCTGCACGCGCCGTCGCAAATTGTCGCGGCGATTAAATCTCGCGCCGATCAACTGGGTGCCAGCGTG
GTGGTGTCGATGGTAGAACGAAGCGGCGTCGAAGCCTGTAAAGCGGCGGTGCACAATCTTCTCGCGCAAC
GCGTCAGTGGGCTGATCATTAACTATCCGCTGGATGACCAGGATGCCATTGCTGTGGAAGCTGCCTGCAC
TAATGTTCCGGCGTTATTTCTTGATGTCTCTGACCAGACACCCATCAACAGTATTATTTTCTCCCATGAA
GACGGTACGCGACTGGGCGTGGAGCATCTGGTCGCATTGGGTCACCAGCAAATCGCGCTGTTAGCGGGCC
CATTAAGTTCTGTCTCGGCGCGTCTGCGTCTGGCTGGCTGGCATAAATATCTCACTCGCAATCAAATTCA
GCCGATAGCGGAACGGGAAGGCGACTGGAGTGCCATGTCCGGTTTTCAACAAACCATGCAAATGCTGAAT
GAGGGCATCGTTCCCACTGCGATGCTGGTTGCCAACGATCAGATGGCGCTGGGCGCAATGCGCGCCATTA
CCGAGTCCGGGCTGCGCGTTGGTGCGGATATCTCGGTAGTGGGATACGACGATACCGAAGACAGCTCATG
TTATATCCCGCCGTTAACCACCATCAAACAGGATTTTCGCCTGCTGGGGCAAACCAGCGTGGACCGCTTG
CTGCAACTCTCTCAGGGCCAGGCGGTGAAGGGCAATCAGCTGTTGCCCGTCTCACTGGTGAAAAGAAAAA
CCACCCTGGCGCCCAATACGCAAACCGCCTCTCCCCGCGCGTTGGCCGATTCATTAATGCAGCTGGCACG
ACAGGTTTCCCGACTGGAAAGCGGGCAGTGAGCGCAACGCAATTAATGTAAGTTAGCTCACTCATTAGGC
ACAATTCTCATGTTTGACAGCTTATCATCGACTGCACGGTGCACCAATGCTTCTGGCGTCAGGCAGCCAT
CGGAAGCTGTGGTATGGCTGTGCAGGTCGTAAATCACTGCATAATTCGTGTCGCTCAAGGCGCACTCCCG
TTCTGGATAATGTTTTTTGCGCCGACATCATAACGGTTCTGGCAAATATTCTGAAATGAGCTGTTGACAA
TTAATCATCGGCTCGTATAATGTGTGGAATTGTGAGCGGATAACAATTTCACACAGGAAACAGCCAGTCC
GTTTAGGTGTTTTCACGAGCACTTCACCAACAAGGACCATAGATTATGAAAATCGAAGAACACCATCACC
ATCACCATTCCAGCGGTAAGCTTATGTCCCCTATACTAGGTTATTGGAAAATTAAGGGCCTTGTGCAACC
CACTCGACTTCTTTTGGAATATCTTGAAGAAAAATATGAAGAGCATTTGTATGAGCGCGATGAAGGTGAT
AAATGGCGAAACAAAAAGTTTGAATTGGGTTTGGAGTTTCCCAATCTTCCTTATTATATTGATGGTGATG
TTAAATTAACACAGTCTATGGCCATCATACGTTATATAGCTGACAAGCACAACATGTTGGGTGGTTGTCC
AAAAGAGCGTGCAGAGATTTCAATGCTTGAAGGAGCGGTTTTGGATATTAGATACGGTGTTTCGAGAATT
GCATATAGTAAAGACTTTGAAACTCTCAAAGTTGATTTTCTTAGCAAGCTACCTGAAATGCTGAAAATGT
TCGAAGATCGTTTATGTCATAAAACATATTTAAATGGTGATCATGTAACCCATCCTGACTTCATGTTGTA
TGACGCTCTTGATGTTGTTTTATACATGGACCCAATGTGCCTGGATGCGTTCCCAAAATTAGTTTGTTTT
AAAAAACGTATTGAAGCTATCCCACAAATTGATAAGTACTTGAAATCCAGCAAGTATATAGCATGGCCTT
TGCAGGGCTGGCAAGCCACGTTTGGTGGTGGCGACCATCCTCCAAAATCGGATCTGGAAGTTCTGTTCCA
GGGGCCCCTGTCCAGCGGTCTGGTTCCGCGTGGTTCCGGTACCGCGGCCCAGCCGGCCATGGCCCAGGGC
GCGCTGGGTTACGTTATTGCCCTGCGTTCCTACATTACCGATAACTGTTCCCTGCTGTCCTTTCATCGTG
GTGATCTGATCAAACTGCTGCCAGTTGCAACCTTAGAACCGGGTTGGCAATTTGGTAGTGCAGGTGGTCG
TTCTGGTCTTTTTCCGGCCGATATTGTTCAACCAGCAGCAGCGGCCGCATA
[142 nt withheld, positions 2572-2713]
C
[98 nt withheld, positions 2715-2812]
AGTTTGTACTGGTGACGAAACTCAGTGTCTAGCTAGAGTGGC
[149 nt withheld, positions 2855-3003]
T
[41 nt withheld, positions 3005-3045]
T
[62 nt withheld, positions 3047-3108]
A
[35 nt withheld, positions 3110-3144]
CCTCCCTCAATCGGTTGAATGTCGCCCTTTTGTCTTTGGCGCTGGTAAACCATATGAA
[86 nt withheld, positions 3203-3288]
T
[54 nt withheld, positions 3290-3343]
CTAGCGCCGCCCTATACCTTGTCTGCCTCCCCGCGTTGCGTCGCGGTGCATGGAGCCGGGCCACCTCGAC
CTGAATGGAAGCCGGCGGCACCTCGCTAACGGATTCACCACTCCAAGAATTGGAGCCAATCAATTCTTGC
GGAGAACTGTGAATGCGCAAACCAACCCTTGGCAGAACATATCCATCGCGTCCGCCATCTCCAGCAGCCG
CACGCGGCGCATCTCGGGCAGCGTTGGGTCCTGGCCACGGGTGCGCATGATCGTGCTCCTGTCGTTGAGG
ACCCGGCTAGGCTGGCGGGGTTGCCTTACTGGTTAGCAGAATGAATCACCGATACGCGAGCGAACGTGAA
GCGACTGCTGCTGCAAAACGTCTGCGACCTGAGCAACAACATGAATGGTCTTCGGTTTCCGTGTTTCGTA
AAGTCTGGAAACGCGGAAGTCAGCGCCCTGCACCATTATGTTCCGGATCTGCATCGCAGGATGCTGCTGG
CTACCCTGTGGAACACCTACATCTGTATTAACGAAGCGCTGGCATTGACCCTGAGTGATTTTTCTCTGGT
CCCGCCGCATCCATACCGCCAGTTGTTTACCCTCACAACGTTCCAGTAACCGGGCATGTTCATCATCAGT
AACCCGTATCGTGAGCATCCTCTCTCGTTTCATCGGTATCATTACCCCCATGAACAGAAATCCCCCTTAC
ACGGAGGCATCAGTGACCAAACAGGAAAAAACCGCCCTTAACATGGCCCGCTTTATCAGAAGCCAGACAT
TAACGCTTCTGGAGAAACTCAACGAGCTGGACGCGGATGAACAGGCAGACATCTGTGAATCGCTTCACGA
CCACGCTGATGAGCTTTACCGCAGGATCCGCGAAATTGTAAGCGTTAATATTTTGTTAAAATTCGCGTTA
AATTTTTGTTAAATCAGCTCATTTTTTAACCAATAGGCCGAAATCGGCAAAATCCCTTATAAATCAAAAG
AATAGACCGAGATAGGGT
[37 nt withheld, positions 4342-4378]
AAAGAACGTGGACTCCAACGTCAAAGG
[49 nt withheld, positions 4406-4454]
T
[91 nt withheld, positions 4456-4546]
G
[124 nt withheld, positions 4548-4671]
CGCGGATCCTGCCTCGCGCGTTTCGGTGATGACGGTGAAAACCTCTGACACATGCAGCTCCCGGAGACGG
TCACAGCTTGTCTGTAAGCGGATGCCGGGAGCAGACAAGCCCGTCAGGGCGCGTCAGCGGGTGTTGGCGG
GTGTCGGGGCGCAGCCATGACCCAGTCACGTAGCGATAGCGGAGTGTATACTGGCTTAACTATGCGGCAT
CAGAGCAGATTGTACTGAGAGTGCACCATATGCGGTGTGAAATACCGCACAGATGCGTAAGGAGAAAATA
CCGCATCAGGCGCTCTTCCGCTTCCTCGCTCACTGACTCGCTGCGCTCGGTCGTTCGGCTGCGGCGAGCG
GTATCAGCTCACTCAAAGGCGGTAATACGGTTATCCACAGAATCAGGGGATAACGCAGGAAAGAACATGT
GAGCAAAAGGCCAGCAAAAGGCCAGGAACCGTAAAAAGGCCGCGTTGCTGGCGTTTTTCCATAGGCTCCG
CCCCCCTGACGAGCATCACAAAAATCGACGCTCAAGTCAGAGGTGGCGAAACCCGACAGGACTATAAAGA
TACCAGGGTTTCCCCCTGGAAGCTCCCTCGTGCGCTCTCCTGTTCCGACCCTGCCGCTTACCGGATACCT
GTCCGCCTTTCTCCCTTCGGGAAGCGTGGCGCTTTCTCATAGCTCACGCTGTAGGTATCTCAGTTCGGTG
TAGGTCGTTCGCTCCAAGCTGGGCTGTGTGCACGAACCCCCCGTTCAGCCCGACCGCTGCGCCTTATCCG
GTAACTATCGTCTTGAGTCCAACCCGGTAAGACACGACTTATCGCCACTGGCAGCAGCCACTGGTAACAG
GATTAGCAGAGCGAGGTATGTAGGCGGTGCTACAGAGTTCTTGAAGTGGTGGCCTAACTACGGCTACACT
AGAAGGACAGTATTTGGTATCTGCGCTCTGCTGAAGCCAGTTACCTTCGGAAAAAGAGTTGGTAGCTCTT
GATCCGGCAAACAAACCACCGCTGGTAGCGGTGGTTTTTTTGTTTGCAAGCAGCAGATTACGCGCAGAAA
AAAAGGATCTCAAGAAGATCCTTTGATCTTTTCTACGGGGTCTGACGCTCAGTGGAACGAAAACTCACGT
TAAGGGATTTTGGTCATGAGATTATCAAAAAGGATCTTCACCTAGATCCTTTTAAATTAAAAATGAAGTT
TTAAATCAATCTAAAGTATATATGAGTAAACTTGGTCTGACAGTTACCAATGCTTAATCAGTGAGGCACC
TATCTCAGCGATCTGTCTATTTCGTTCATCCATAGTTGCCTGACTCCCCGTCGTGTAGATAACTACGATA
CGGGAGGGCTTACCATCTGGCCCCAGTGCTGCAATGATACCGCGAGACCCACGCTCACCGGCTCCAGATT
TATCAGCAATAAACCAGCCAGCCGGAAGGGCCGAGCGCAGAAGTGGTCCTGCAACTTTATCCGCCTCCAT
CCAGTCTATTAATTGTTGCCGGGAAGCTAGAGTAAGTAGTTCGCCAGTTAATAGTTTGCGCAACGTTGTT
GCCATTGCTGCAGGCATCGTGGTGTCACGCTCGTCGTTTGGTATGGCTTCATTCAGCTCCGGTTCCCAAC
GATCAAGGCGAGTTACATGATCCCCCATGTTGTGCAAAAAAGCGGTTAGCTCCTTCGGTCCTCCGATCGT
TGTCAGAAGTAAGTTGGCCGCAGTGTTATCACTCATGGTTATGGCAGCACTGCATAATTCTCTTACTGTC
ATGCCATCCGTAAGATGCTTTTCTGTGACTGGTGAGTACTCAACCAAGTCATTCTGAGAATAGTGTATGC
GGCGACCGAGTTGCTCTTGCCCGGCGTCAACACGGGATAATACCGCGCCACATAGCAGAACTTTAAAAGT
GCTCATCATTGGAAAACGTTCTTCGGGGCGAAAACTCTCAAGGATCTTACCGCTGTTGAGATCCAGTTCG
ATGTAACCCACTCGTGCACCCAACTGATCTTCAGCATCTTTTACTTTCACCAGCGTTTCTGGGTGAGCAA
AAACAGGAAGGCAAAATGCCGCAAAAAAGGGAATAAGGGCGACACGGAAATGTTGAATACTCATACTCTT
CCTTTTTCAATATTATTGAAGCATTTATCAGGGTTATTGTCTCATGAGCGGATACATATTTGAATGTATT
TAGAAAAATAAACAAATAGGGGTTCCGCGCACATTTCCCCGAAAAGTGCCACCTGACGTCTAAGAAACCA
TTATTAT
