>Addgene plasmid #91512 | pHH0103_MYO15B-1/1 | depositor partial sequence | sequence record 176000 | insert sequence
GGTACCGAATTCGGATCCGCGCGCTGGGTTACGTTATTGCCCTGCGTTCCTACATTACCGATAACTGTTC
CCTGCTGTCCTTTCATCGTGGTGATCTGATCAAACTGCTGCCAGTTGCAACCTTAGAACCGGGTTGGCAA
TTTGGTAGTGCAGGTGGTCGTTCTGGTCTTTTTCCGGCCGATATTGTTCAACCAGCAGCAGCGGCCGCTA
GCTAAGTCGACGAGCTC
